>Addgene plasmid #118743 | pCAG-EGFP-Snapin | addgene full sequence | sequence record 229091 | Addgene NGS Result
GACATTGATTATTGACTAGTTATTAATAGTAATCAATTACGGGGTCATTAGTTCATAGCCCATATATGGA
GTTCCGCGTTACATAACTTACGGTAAATGGCCCGCCTGGCTGACCGCCCAACGACCCCCGCCCATTGACG
TCAATAATGACGTATGTTCCCATAGTAACGCCAATAGGGACTTTCCATTGACGTCAATGGGTGGAGTATT
TACGGTAAACTGCCCACTTGGCAGTACATCAAGTGTATCATATGCCAAGTACGCCCCCTATTGACGTCAA
TGACGGTAAATGGCCCGCCTGGCATTATGCCCAGTACATGACCTTATGGGACTTTCCTACTTGGCAGTAC
ATCTACGTATTAGTCATCGCTATTACCATGGTCGAGGTGAGCCCCACGTTCTGCTTCACTCTCCCCATCT
CCCCCCCCTCCCCACCCCCAATTTTGTATTTATTTATTTTTTAATTATTTTGTGCAGCGATGGGGGCGGG
GGGGGGGGGGGCGCGCGCCAGGCGGGGCGGGGCGGGGCGAGGGGCGGGGCGGGGCGAGGCGGAGAGGTGC
GGCGGCAGCCAATCAGAGCGGCGCGCTCCGAAAGTTTCCTTTTATGGCGAGGCGGCGGCGGCGGCGGCCC
TATAAAAAGCGAAGCGCGCGGCGGGCGGGAGTCGCTGCGCGCTGCCTTCGCCCCGTGCCCCGCTCCGCCG
CCGCCTCGCGCCGCCCGCCCCGGCTCTGACTGACCGCGTTACTCCCACAGGTGAGCGGGCGGGACGGCCC
TTCTCCTCCGGGCTGTAATTAGCGCTTGGTTTAATGACGGCTTGTTTCTTTTCTGTGGCTGCGTGAAAGC
CTTGAGGGGCTCCGGGAGGGCCCTTTGTGCGGGGGGAGCGGCTCGGGGGGTGCGTGCGTGTGTGTGTGCG
TGGGGAGCGCCGCGTGCGGCTCCGCGCTGCCCGGCGGCTGTGAGCGCTGCGGGCGCGGCGCGGGGCTTTG
TGCGCTCCGCAGTGTGCGCGAGGGGAGCGCGGCCGGGGGCGGTGCCCCGCGGTGCGGGGGGGGCTGCGAG
GGGAACAAAGGCTGCGTGCGGGGTGTGTGCGTGGGGGGGTGAGCAGGGGGTGTGGGCGCGTCGGTCGGGC
TGCAACCCCCCCTGCACCCCCCTCCCCGAGTTGCTGAGCACGGCCCGGCTTCGGGTGCGGGGCTCCGTAC
GGGGCGTGGCGCGGGGCTCGCCGTGCCGGGCGGGGGGTGGCGGCAGGTGGGGGTGCCGGGCGGGGCGGGG
CCGCCTCGGGCCGGGGAGGGCTCGGGGGAGGGGCGCGGCGGCCCCCGGAGCGCCGGCGGCTGTCGAGGCG
CGGCGAGCCGCAGCCATTGCCTTTTATGGTAATCGTGCGAGAGGGCGCAGGGACTTCCTTTGTCCCAAAT
CTGTGCGGAGCCGAAATCTGGGAGGCGCCGCCGCACCCCCTCTAGCGGGCGCGGGGCGAAGCGGTGCGGC
GCCGGCAGGAAGGAAATGGGCGGGGAGGGCCTTCGTGCGTCGCCGCGCCGCCGTCCCCTTCTCCCTCTCC
AGCCTCGGGGCTGTCCGCGGGGGGACGGCTGCCTTCGGGGGGGACGGGGCAGGGCGGGGTTCGGCTTCTG
GCGTGTGACCGGCGGCTCTAGAGCCTCTGCTAACCATGTTCATGCCTTCTTCTTTTTCCTACAGCTCCTG
GGCAACGTGCTGGTTATTGTGCTGTCTCATCATTTTGGCAAAGAATTCGTACGCTAGCGCTACCGGTCGC
CACCATGGTGAGCAAGGGCGAGGAGCTGTTCACCGGGGTGGTGCCCATCCTGGTCGAGCTGGACGGCGAC
GTAAACGGCCACAAGTTCAGCGTGTCCGGCGAGGGCGAGGGCGATGCCACCTACGGCAAGCTGACCCTGA
AGTTCATCTGCACCACCGGCAAGCTGCCCGTGCCCTGGCCCACCCTCGTGACCACCCTGACCTACGGCGT
GCAGTGCTTCAGCCGCTACCCCGACCACATGAAGCAGCACGACTTCTTCAAGTCCGCCATGCCCGAAGGC
TACGTCCAGGAGCGCACCATCTTCTTCAAGGACGACGGCAACTACAAGACCCGCGCCGAGGTGAAGTTCG
AGGGCGACACCCTGGTGAACCGCATCGAGCTGAAGGGCATCGACTTCAAGGAGGACGGCAACATCCTGGG
GCACAAGCTGGAGTACAACTACAACAGCCACAACGTCTATATCATGGCCGACAAGCAGAAGAACGGCATC
AAGGTGAACTTCAAGATCCGCCACAACATCGAGGACGGCAGCGTGCAGCTCGCCGACCACTACCAGCAGA
ACACCCCCATCGGCGACGGCCCCGTGCTGCTGCCCGACAACCACTACCTGAGCACCCAGTCCGCCCTGAG
CAAAGACCCCAACGAGAAGCGCGATCACATGGTCCTGCTGGAGTTCGTGACCGCCGCCGGGATCACTCTC
GGCATGGACGAGCTGTACAAGTCCGGACTCAGATCTCGACTCATGGCCGCGGCTGGTTCCGCTGCTGTGT
CAGGGGCCGGGACCCCAGTGGCGGGGCCCACAGGCCGCGACCTCTTTGCCGAGGGGCTCCTGGAGTTCCT
GCGACCCGCGGTGCAGCAGCTCGACTCTCACGTGCACGCGGTCAGAGAAAGCCAAGTAGAGCTCCGGGAA
CAAATTGACAACCTAGCTACAGAACTGTGCCGGATCAATGAGGATCAGAAAGTGGCCCTGGATCTGGACC
CCTATGTTAAGAAGCTGCTTAATGCCAGGCGACGAGTTGTCTTGGTCAACAATATTTTACAGAATGCACA
GGAACGACTAAGGCGGTTAAACCACAGCGTGGCCAAGGAAACAGCTCGCAGGAGAGCTATGCTGGATTCA
GGAGTTTACCCTCCTGGTTCTCCAAGCAAATAAGCACGGGCCCGTGACCTGGATCCACCGGATCTAGATA
ACTGATCATAATCAGCCATACCACATTTGTAGAGGTTTTACTTGCTTTAAAAAACCTCCCACACCTCCCC
CTGAACCTGAAACATAAAATGAATGCAATTGTTGTTGTTAACTTGTTTATTGCAGCTTATAATGGTTACA
AATAAAGCAATAGCATCACAAATTTCACAAATAAAGCATTTTTTTCACTGCATTCTAGTTGTGGTTTGTC
CAAACTCATCAATGTATCTTAACGCGTAAATTGTAAGCGTTAATATTTTGTTAAAATTCGCGTTAAATTT
TTGTTAAATCAGCTCATTTTTTAACCAATAGGCCGAAATCGGCAAAATCCCTTATAAATCAAAAGAATAG
ACCGAGATAGGGT
[37 nt withheld, positions 3304-3340]
AAAGAACGTGGACTCCAACGTCAAAGG
[49 nt withheld, positions 3368-3416]
T
[91 nt withheld, positions 3418-3508]
G
[124 nt withheld, positions 3510-3633]
CAGGTGGCACTTTTCGGGGAAATGTGCGCGGAACCCCTATTTGTTTATTTTTCTAAATACATTCAAATAT
GTATCCGCTCATGAGACAATAACCCTGATAAATGCTTCAATAATATTGAAAAAGGAAGAGTCCTGAGGCG
GAAAGAACCAGCTGTGGAATGTGTGTCAGTTAGGGTGTGGAAAGTCCCCAGGCTCCCCAGCAGGCAGAAG
TATGCAAAGCATGCATCTCAATTAGTCAGCAACCAGGTGTGGAAAGTCCCCAGGCTCCCCAGCAGGCAGA
AGTATGCAAAGCATGCATCTCAATTAGTCAGCAACCATAGTCCCGCCCCTAACTCCGCCCATCCCGCCCC
TAACTCCGCCCAGTTCCGCCCATTCTCCGCCCCATGGCTGACTAATTTTTTTTATTTATGCAGAGGCCGA
GGCCGCCTCGGCCTCTGAGCTATTCCAGAAGTAGTGAGGAGGCTTTTTTGGAGGCCTAGGCTTTTGCAAA
GATCGATCAAGAGACAGGATGAGGATCGTTTCGCATGATTGAACAAGATGGATTGCACGCAGGTTCTCCG
GCCGCTTGGGTGGAGAGGCTATTCGGCTATGACTGGGCACAACAGACAATCGGCTGCTCTGATGCCGCCG
TGTTCCGGCTGTCAGCGCAGGGGCGCCCGGTTCTTTTTGTCAAGACCGACCTGTCCGGTGCCCTGAATGA
ACTGCAAGACGAGGCAGCGCGGCTATCGTGGCTGGCCACGACGGGCGTTCCTTGCGCAGCTGTGCTCGAC
GTTGTCACTGAAGCGGGAAGGGACTGGCTGCTATTGGGCGAAGTGCCGGGGCAGGATCTCCTGTCATCTC
ACCTTGCTCCTGCCGAGAAAGTATCCATCATGGCTGATGCAATGCGGCGGCTGCATACGCTTGATCCGGC
TACCTGCCCATTCGACCACCAAGCGAAACATCGCATCGAGCGAGCACGTACTCGGATGGAAGCCGGTCTT
GTCGATCAGGATGATCTGGACGAAGAGCATCAGGGGCTCGCGCCAGCCGAACTGTTCGCCAGGCTCAAGG
CGAGCATGCCCGACGGCGAGGATCTCGTCGTGACCCATGGCGATGCCTGCTTGCCGAATATCATGGTGGA
AAATGGCCGCTTTTCTGGATTCATCGACTGTGGCCGGCTGGGTGTGGCGGACCGCTATCAGGACATAGCG
TTGGCTACCCGTGATATTGCTGAAGAGCTTGGCGGCGAATGGGCTGACCGCTTCCTCGTGCTTTACGGTA
TCGCCGCTCCCGATTCGCAGCGCATCGCCTTCTATCGCCTTCTTGACGAGTTCTTCTGAGCGGGACTCTG
GGGTTCGAAATGACCGACCAAGCGACGCCCAACCTGCCATCACGAGATTTCGATTCCACCGCCGCCTTCT
ATGAAAGGTTGGGCTTCGGAATCGTTTTCCGGGACGCCGGCTGGATGATCCTCCAGCGCGGGGATCTCAT
GCTGGAGTTCTTCGCCCACCCTAGGGGGAGGCTAACTGAAACACGGAAGGAGACAATACCGGAAGGAACC
CGCGCTATGACGGCAATAAAAAGACAGAATAAAACGCACGGTGTTGGGTCGTTTGTTCATAAACGCGGGG
TTCGGTCCCAGGGCTGGCACTCTGTCGATACCCCACCGAGACCCCATTGGGGCCAATACGCCCGCGTTTC
TTCCTTTTCCCCACCCCACCCCCCAAGTTCGGGTGAAGGCCCAGGGCTCGCAGCCAACGTCGGGGCGGCA
GGCCCTGCCATAGCCTCAGGTTACTCATATATACTTTAGATTGATTTAAAACTTCATTTTTAATTTAAAA
GGATCTAGGTGAAGATCCTTTTTGATAATCTCATGACCAAAATCCCTTAACGTGAGTTTTCGTTCCACTG
AGCGTCAGACCCCGTAGAAAAGATCAAAGGATCTTCTTGAGATCCTTTTTTTCTGCGCGTAATCTGCTGC
TTGCAAACAAAAAAACCACCGCTACCAGCGGTGGTTTGTTTGCCGGATCAAGAGCTACCAACTCTTTTTC
CGAAGGTAACTGGCTTCAGCAGAGCGCAGATACCAAATACTGTTCTTCTAGTGTAGCCGTAGTTAGGCCA
CCACTTCAAGAACTCTGTAGCACCGCCTACATACCTCGCTCTGCTAATCCTGTTACCAGTGGCTGCTGCC
AGTGGCGATAAGTCGTGTCTTACCGGGTTGGACTCAAGACGATAGTTACCGGATAAGGCGCAGCGGTCGG
GCTGAACGGGGGGTTCGTGCACACAGCCCAGCTTGGAGCGAACGACCTACACCGAACTGAGATACCTACA
GCGTGAGCTATGAGAAAGCGCCACGCTTCCCGAAGGGAGAAAGGCGGACAGGTATCCGGTAAGCGGCAGG
GTCGGAACAGGAGAGCGCACGAGGGAGCTTCCAGGGGGAAACGCCTGGTATCTTTATAGTCCTGTCGGGT
TTCGCCACCTCTGACTTGAGCGTCGATTTTTGTGATGCTCGTCAGGGGGGCGGAGCCTATGGAAAAACGC
CAGCAACGCGGCCTTTTTACGGTTCCTGGCCTTTTGCTGGCCTTTTGCTCACATGTTCTTTCCTGCGTTA
TCCCCTGATTCTGTGGATAACCGTATTACCGCCTTTGAGTGAGCTGATACCGCTCGCCGCAGCCGAACGA
CCGAGCGCAGCGAGTCAGTGAGCGAGGAAGCGGAAGAGCGCCCAATACGCGGCCGGCCAAGGTGGCCACG
CGTACATGTC
Features (pLannotate 1.2.2; 17 found; start..end, strand, type, name):
      1..380     +  enhancer       CMV enhancer: human cytomegalovirus immediate early enhancer
    382..657     +  promoter       chicken β-actin promoter: No description available
    658..1674    +  intron         chimeric intron: chimera between introns from chicken β-actin and rabbit β-globin
   1672..1728    +  CDS            HBB (fragment): HBB_LEPEU - Experimental evidence at protein level: Swiss-Prot protein existence level 1. Involved in oxygen transport from the lung to the various peripheral tissues. From Lepus europaeus (European hare).
   1755..2471    +  CDS            EGFP: EGFP is a basic (constitutively fluorescent) green fluorescent protein published in 1996, derived from Aequorea victoria. It is reported to be a rapidly-maturing weak dimer with moderate acid sensitivity.
   2472..2489    +  misc_feature   MCS (fragment): multiple cloning site
   2493..2900    +  CDS            Snapin: SNAPN_MOUSE - Also known as Bloc1s7, Snap25bp, Snapap. Experimental evidence at protein level: Swiss-Prot protein existence level 1. Component of the BLOC-1 complex, a complex that is required for normal biogenesis of lysosome-related organelles (LRO), such as platelet dense granules and melanosomes. In concert with the AP-3 complex, the BLOC-1 complex is required to target membrane protein cargos into vesicles assembled at cell bodies for delivery into neurites and nerve terminals. The BLOC-1 complex, in association with SNARE proteins, is also proposed to be involved in neurite extension. Pl
   2943..3027    +  CDS            large T antigen (fragment): large T antigen from SV40 (simian virus 40)
   3050..3171    +  polyA_signal   SV40 poly(A) signal: SV40 polyadenylation signal
   3205..3633    -  rep_origin     f1 ori (sequence partly withheld): f1 bacteriophage origin of replication; arrow indicates direction of (+) strand synthesis
   3660..3764    +  promoter       AmpR promoter: bla
   3766..4123    +  promoter       SV40 promoter: SV40 enhancer and early promoter
   4158..4952    +  CDS            NeoR/KanR: aminoglycoside phosphotransferase from Tn5; aph(3')-II (or nptII); confers resistance to neomycin, kanamycin, and G418 (Geneticin®)
   4973..5125    +  CDS            ble (fragment): BLE_KLEPN - Experimental evidence at protein level: Swiss-Prot protein existence level 1. Binding protein with a strong affinity to the bleomycin family of antibiotics. Binds to CL990; an antimitotic-antibiotic compound. From Klebsiella pneumoniae.
   5184..5231    +  polyA_signal   HSV TK poly(A) signal: herpes simplex virus thymidine kinase polyadenylation signal (Cole and Stacy, 1985)
   5322..5338    -  polyA_signal   bGH poly(A) signal (fragment): bovine growth hormone polyadenylation signal
   5560..6148    +  rep_origin     ori: high-copy-number ColE1/pMB1/pBR322/pUC origin of replication
