[The description below was written by a language model from this plasmid's Addgene catalogue record and pLannotate feature annotations shown in this document.]
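Description:
pCAG-EGFP-Snapin is a mammalian expression plasmid built on a Clontech EGFP-C2-type backbone in which expression is driven by the CAG promoter. The feature table shows the full composite CAG unit at the start of the sequence: the human cytomegalovirus immediate-early enhancer, the chicken β-actin promoter, and a chimeric chicken β-actin/rabbit β-globin intron. Together these give strong, broadly active constitutive transcription in mammalian cells. Downstream lies the EGFP coding sequence, followed by a short remnant of the multiple cloning site and then the mouse Snapin cDNA (about 0.4 kb), so Snapin is produced with EGFP fused to its N terminus. The insert was placed between SalI and BamHI sites, with the SalI site lost during cloning. Transcripts are terminated by the SV40 polyadenylation signal. The small β-globin, large T antigen, ble and bGH fragments in the annotation appear to be residual pieces of the standard regulatory and backbone elements rather than functional genes.

The plasmid replicates at high copy in E. coli from a pUC-type ColE1 origin and also carries an f1 origin for single-stranded DNA production. A single NeoR/KanR gene (Tn5 aminoglycoside phosphotransferase) sits behind tandem bacterial (bla) and SV40 early promoters and ends with the HSV TK polyadenylation signal. It therefore provides kanamycin selection in bacteria and could support G418 selection of transfected mammalian cells.

Snapin is a component of the BLOC-1 complex, which is involved in the biogenesis of lysosome-related organelles and in vesicular cargo targeting. The record's stated purpose is simply to express EGFP-tagged Snapin, which would suit following the protein's localisation by fluorescence or detecting it through the EGFP tag.
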