Addgene plasmid #118743: pCAG-EGFP-Snapin
Purpose: Expresses EGFP tagged Snapin
Depositing lab: Beverly Koller. Depositing organization: University of North Carolina at Chapel Hill.
Backbone
  Vector backbone: Clontech C2
  Backbone manufacturer: Clontech
  Backbone size w/o insert (bp): 5978
  Vector type: Mammalian Expression
Growth in bacteria
  Bacterial resistance: Kanamycin, 50 μg/mL
  Growth temperature: 37°C
  Growth strain: DH5alpha
  Copy number: High Copy
Gene/Insert
  Gene/Insert name: Snapin cDNA
  Species: M. musculus (mouse)
  Insert size (bp): 411
  Entrez Gene: Snapin (a.k.a. 25kDa, Bloc1s7, Snap25bp, Snapap)
  Promoter: CAG
  Tag / fusion protein: EGFP (N terminal on insert)
  Cloning method: Restriction Enzyme; 5′ cloning site SalI (destroyed during cloning); 3′ cloning site BamHI (not destroyed)
  Sequencing primers: 5′ EGFP-C; 3′ SV40pA-R
Terms and licenses: Academic/Nonprofit Terms; Industry Terms: Not Available to Industry
How to cite: pCAG-EGFP-Snapin was a gift from Beverly Koller (Addgene plasmid # 118743 ; http://n2t.net/addgene:118743 ; RRID:Addgene_118743)
